>Addgene plasmid #89747 | pLuc-Optop38i-lsm | addgene full sequence | sequence record 192491 | Addgene NGS Result
TGCTGGCCTTTTGCTCACATGTTCTTTCCTGCGTTATCCCCTGATTCTGTGGATAACCGTATTACCGCCA
TGCATTAGTTATTAATAGTAATCAATTACGGGGTCATTAGTTCATAGCCCATATATGGAGTTCCGCGTTA
CATAACTTACGGTAAATGGCCCGCCTGGCTGACCGCCCAACGACCCCCGCCCATTGACGTCAATAATGAC
GTATGTTCCCATAGTAACGCCAATAGGGACTTTCCATTGACGTCAATGGGTGGAGTATTTACGGTAAACT
GCCCACTTGGCAGTACATCAAGTGTATCATATGCCAAGTACGCCCCCTATTGACGTCAATGACGGTAAAT
GGCCCGCCTGGCATTATGCCCAGTACATGACCTTATGGGACTTTCCTACTTGGCAGTACATCTACGTATT
AGTCATCGCTATTACCATGGTGATGCGGTTTTGGCAGTACATCAATGGGCGTGGATAGCGGTTTGACTCA
CGGGGATTTCCAAGTCTCCACCCCATTGACGTCAATGGGAGTTTGTTTTGGCACCAAAATCAACGGGACT
TTCCAAAATGTCGTAACAACTCCGCCCCATTGACGCAAATGGGCGGTAGGCGTGTACGGTGGGAGGTCTA
TATAAGCAGAGCTGGTTTAGTGAACCGTCAGATCCGCTAGCGCTACCGGTCGCCACCATGGAAGACGCCA
AAAACATAAAGAAAGGCCCGGCGCCATTCTATCCGCTGGAAGATGGAACCGCTGGAGAGCAACTGCATAA
GGCTATGAAGAGATACGCCCTGGTTCCTGGAACAATTGCTTTTACAGATGCACATATCGAGGTGGACATC
ACTTACGCTGAGTACTTCGAAATGTCCGTTCGGTTGGCAGAAGCTATGAAACGATATGGGCTGAATACAA
ATCACAGAATCGTCGTATGCAGTGAAAACTCTCTTCAATTCTTTATGCCGGTGTTGGGCGCGTTATTTAT
CGGAGTTGCAGTTGCGCCCGCGAACGACATTTATAATGAACGTGAATTGCTCAACAGTATGGGCATTTCG
CAGCCTACCGTGGTGTTCGTTTCCAAAAAGGGGTTGCAAAAAATTTTGAACGTGCAAAAAAAGCTCCCAA
TCATCCAAAAAATTATTATCATGGATTCTAAAACGGATTACCAGGGATTTCAGTCGATGTACACGTTCGT
CACATCTCATCTACCTCCCGGTTTTAATGAATACGATTTTGTGCCAGAGTCCTTCGATAGGGACAAGACA
ATTGCACTGATCATGAACTCCTCTGGATCTACTGGTCTGCCTAAAGGTGTCGCTCTGCCTCATAGAACTG
CCTGCGTGAGATTCTCGCATGCCAGAGATCCTATTTTTGGCAATCAAATCATTCCGGATACTGCGATTTT
AAGTGTTGTTCCATTCCATCACGGTTTTGGAATGTTTACTACACTCGGATATTTGATATGTGGATTTCGA
GTCGTCTTAATGTATAGATTTGAAGAAGAGCTGTTTCTGAGGAGCCTTCAGGATTACAAGATTCAAAGTG
CGCTGCTGGTGCCAACCCTATTCTCCTTCTTCGCCAAAAGCACTCTGATTGACAAATACGATTTATCTAA
TTTACACGAAATTGCTTCTGGTGGCGCTCCCCTCTCTAAGGAAGTCGGGGAAGCGGTTGCCAAGAGGTTC
CATCTGCCAGGTATCAGGCAAGGATATGGGCTCACTGAGACTACATCAGCTATTCTGATTACACCCGAGG
GGGATGATAAACCGGGCGCGGTCGGTAAAGTTGTTCCATTTTTTGAAGCGAAGGTTGTGGATCTGGATAC
CGGGAAAACGCTGGGCGTTAATCAAAGAGGCGAACTGTGTGTGAGAGGTCCTATGATTATGTCCGGTTAT
GTAAACAATCCGGAAGCGACCAACGCCTTGATTGACAAGGATGGATGGCTACATTCTGGAGACATAGCTT
ACTGGGACGAAGACGAACACTTCTTCATCGTTGACCGCCTGAAGTCTCTGATTAAGTACAAAGGCTATCA
GGTGGCTCCCGCTGAATTGGAATCCATCTTGCTCCAACACCCCAACATCTTCGACGCAGGTGTCGCAGGT
CTTCCCGACGATGACGCCGGTGAACTTCCCGCCGCCGTTGTTGTTTTGGAGCACGGAAAGACGATGACGG
AAAAAGAGATCGTGGATTACGTCGCCAGTCAAGTAACAACCGCGAAAAAGTTGCGCGGAGGAGTTGTGTT
TGTGGACGAAGTACCGAAAGGTCTTACCGGAAAACTCGACGCAAGAAAAATCAGAGAGATCCTCATAAAG
GCCAAGAAGGGCGGAAAGATCGCCGTGCGGTACAAGTCCGGACTCAGATCTCGAGCTCAAGCTTCGAATT
CACTGGCAACAACACTGGAGAGAATCGAGAAAAACTTCGTCATCACCGACCCTAGACTGCCCGATAATCC
TATCATCTTCGCCTCCGACTCATTTCTCCAGCTCACTGAGTACTCTCGGGAGGAAATTCTGGGCCGGAAT
TGCCGGTTCCTCCAGGGACCTGAAACCGATAGAGCCACTGTCCGAAAAATCCGGGATGCCATCGACAATC
AGACTGAGGTGACCGTCCAGCTCATCAATTACACCAAATCTGGCAAAAAATTCTGGAACCTGTTCCACCT
CCAGCCTATGAGAGATCAGAAGGGCGACGTCCAGTACTTTATTGGCGTCCAGCTGGATGGAACTGAACAT
GTGAGGGACGCTGCAGAACGAGAGGGCGTGATGCTCATCAAAAAAACCGCCGAAAACGAGGACGAGGCCG
CTAAAGAGCTGTCTAGAAAGCGGAAGAAGGACCTGCGGATCTCCTGCATGTTCTAGGATCCACCGGATCT
AGATAACTGATCATAATCAGCCATACCACATTTGTAGAGGTTTTACTTGCTTTAAAAAACCTCCCACACC
TCCCCCTGAACCTGAAACATAAAATGAATGCAATTGTTGTTGTTAACTTGTTTATTGCAGCTTATAATGG
TTACAAATAAAGCAATAGCATCACAAATTTCACAAATAAAGCATTTTTTTCACTGCATTCTAGTTGTGGT
TTGTCCAAACTCATCAATGTATCTTAACGCGTAAATTGTAAGCGTTAATATTTTGTTAAAATTCGCGTTA
AATTTTTGTTAAATCAGCTCATTTTTTAACCAATAGGCCGAAATCGGCAAAATCCCTTATAAATCAAAAG
AATAGACCGAGATAGGGT
[37 nt withheld, positions 3239-3275]
AAAGAACGTGGACTCCAACGTCAAAGG
[49 nt withheld, positions 3303-3351]
T
[91 nt withheld, positions 3353-3443]
G
[124 nt withheld, positions 3445-3568]
CAGGTGGCACTTTTCGGGGAAATGTGCGCGGAACCCCTATTTGTTTATTTTTCTAAATACATTCAAATAT
GTATCCGCTCATGAGACAATAACCCTGATAAATGCTTCAATAATATTGAAAAAGGAAGAGTCCTGAGGCG
GAAAGAACCAGCTGTGGAATGTGTGTCAGTTAGGGTGTGGAAAGTCCCCAGGCTCCCCAGCAGGCAGAAG
TATGCAAAGCATGCATCTCAATTAGTCAGCAACCAGGTGTGGAAAGTCCCCAGGCTCCCCAGCAGGCAGA
AGTATGCAAAGCATGCATCTCAATTAGTCAGCAACCATAGTCCCGCCCCTAACTCCGCCCATCCCGCCCC
TAACTCCGCCCAGTTCCGCCCATTCTCCGCCCCATGGCTGACTAATTTTTTTTATTTATGCAGAGGCCGA
GGCCGCCTCGGCCTCTGAGCTATTCCAGAAGTAGTGAGGAGGCTTTTTTGGAGGCCTAGGCTTTTGCAAA
GATCGATCAAGAGACAGGATGAGGATCGTTTCGCATGATTGAACAAGATGGATTGCACGCAGGTTCTCCG
GCCGCTTGGGTGGAGAGGCTATTCGGCTATGACTGGGCACAACAGACAATCGGCTGCTCTGATGCCGCCG
TGTTCCGGCTGTCAGCGCAGGGGCGCCCGGTTCTTTTTGTCAAGACCGACCTGTCCGGTGCCCTGAATGA
ACTGCAAGACGAGGCAGCGCGGCTATCGTGGCTGGCCACGACGGGCGTTCCTTGCGCAGCTGTGCTCGAC
GTTGTCACTGAAGCGGGAAGGGACTGGCTGCTATTGGGCGAAGTGCCGGGGCAGGATCTCCTGTCATCTC
ACCTTGCTCCTGCCGAGAAAGTATCCATCATGGCTGATGCAATGCGGCGGCTGCATACGCTTGATCCGGC
TACCTGCCCATTCGACCACCAAGCGAAACATCGCATCGAGCGAGCACGTACTCGGATGGAAGCCGGTCTT
GTCGATCAGGATGATCTGGACGAAGAGCATCAGGGGCTCGCGCCAGCCGAACTGTTCGCCAGGCTCAAGG
CGAGCATGCCCGACGGCGAGGATCTCGTCGTGACCCATGGCGATGCCTGCTTGCCGAATATCATGGTGGA
AAATGGCCGCTTTTCTGGATTCATCGACTGTGGCCGGCTGGGTGTGGCGGACCGCTATCAGGACATAGCG
TTGGCTACCCGTGATATTGCTGAAGAGCTTGGCGGCGAATGGGCTGACCGCTTCCTCGTGCTTTACGGTA
TCGCCGCTCCCGATTCGCAGCGCATCGCCTTCTATCGCCTTCTTGACGAGTTCTTCTGAGCGGGACTCTG
GGGTTCGAAATGACCGACCAAGCGACGCCCAACCTGCCATCACGAGATTTCGATTCCACCGCCGCCTTCT
ATGAAAGGTTGGGCTTCGGAATCGTTTTCCGGGACGCCGGCTGGATGATCCTCCAGCGCGGGGATCTCAT
GCTGGAGTTCTTCGCCCACCCTAGGGGGAGGCTAACTGAAACACGGAAGGAGACAATACCGGAAGGAACC
CGCGCTATGACGGCAATAAAAAGACAGAATAAAACGCACGGTGTTGGGTCGTTTGTTCATAAACGCGGGG
TTCGGTCCCAGGGCTGGCACTCTGTCGATACCCCACCGAGACCCCATTGGGGCCAATACGCCCGCGTTTC
TTCCTTTTCCCCACCCCACCCCCCAAGTTCGGGTGAAGGCCCAGGGCTCGCAGCCAACGTCGGGGCGGCA
GGCCCTGCCATAGCCTCAGGTTACTCATATATACTTTAGATTGATTTAAAACTTCATTTTTAATTTAAAA
GGATCTAGGTGAAGATCCTTTTTGATAATCTCATGACCAAAATCCCTTAACGTGAGTTTTCGTTCCACTG
AGCGTCAGACCCCGTAGAAAAGATCAAAGGATCTTCTTGAGATCCTTTTTTTCTGCGCGTAATCTGCTGC
TTGCAAACAAAAAAACCACCGCTACCAGCGGTGGTTTGTTTGCCGGATCAAGAGCTACCAACTCTTTTTC
CGAAGGTAACTGGCTTCAGCAGAGCGCAGATACCAAATACTGTTCTTCTAGTGTAGCCGTAGTTAGGCCA
CCACTTCAAGAACTCTGTAGCACCGCCTACATACCTCGCTCTGCTAATCCTGTTACCAGTGGCTGCTGCC
AGTGGCGATAAGTCGTGTCTTACCGGGTTGGACTCAAGACGATAGTTACCGGATAAGGCGCAGCGGTCGG
GCTGAACGGGGGGTTCGTGCACACAGCCCAGCTTGGAGCGAACGACCTACACCGAACTGAGATACCTACA
GCGTGAGCTATGAGAAAGCGCCACGCTTCCCGAAGGGAGAAAGGCGGACAGGTATCCGGTAAGCGGCAGG
GTCGGAACAGGAGAGCGCACGAGGGAGCTTCCAGGGGGAAACGCCTGGTATCTTTATAGTCCTGTCGGGT
TTCGCCACCTCTGACTTGAGCGTCGATTTTTGTGATGCTCGTCAGGGGGGCGGAGCCTATGGAAAAACGC
CAGCAACGCGGCCTTTTTACGGTTCCTGGCCTTT
Features (pLannotate 1.2.2; 16 found; start..end, strand, type, name):
      9..68      +  rep_origin     RSF ori (fragment): Plasmids containing the RSF 1030 origin of replication can be propagated in E. coli cells that contain additional plasmids with compatible origins.
    136..439     +  enhancer       CMV enhancer: human cytomegalovirus immediate early enhancer
    440..643     +  promoter       CMV promoter: human cytomegalovirus (CMV) immediate early promoter
    688..2337    +  CDS            luciferase: firefly luciferase; luc+; enhanced luc+ version of the luciferase gene
   2347..2381    +  misc_feature   MCS (fragment): multiple cloning site
   2404..2721    +  CDS            miniSOG: miniSOG is a basic (constitutively fluorescent) cyan fluorescent protein published in 2011, derived from Arabidopsis thaliana. It requires the cofactor flavin for fluorescence.
   2878..2962    +  CDS            large T antigen (fragment): large T antigen from SV40 (simian virus 40)
   2985..3106    +  polyA_signal   SV40 poly(A) signal: SV40 polyadenylation signal
   3140..3568    -  rep_origin     f1 ori (sequence partly withheld): f1 bacteriophage origin of replication; arrow indicates direction of (+) strand synthesis
   3595..3699    +  promoter       AmpR promoter: bla
   3701..4058    +  promoter       SV40 promoter: SV40 enhancer and early promoter
   4093..4887    +  CDS            NeoR/KanR: aminoglycoside phosphotransferase from Tn5; aph(3')-II (or nptII); confers resistance to neomycin, kanamycin, and G418 (Geneticin®)
   4908..5060    +  CDS            ble (fragment): BLE_KLEPN - Experimental evidence at protein level: Swiss-Prot protein existence level 1. Binding protein with a strong affinity to the bleomycin family of antibiotics. Binds to CL990; an antimitotic-antibiotic compound. From Klebsiella pneumoniae.
   5119..5166    +  polyA_signal   HSV TK poly(A) signal: herpes simplex virus thymidine kinase polyadenylation signal (Cole and Stacy, 1985)
   5257..5273    -  polyA_signal   bGH poly(A) signal (fragment): bovine growth hormone polyadenylation signal
   5495..6083    +  rep_origin     ori: high-copy-number ColE1/pMB1/pBR322/pUC origin of replication
