[The description below was written by a language model from this plasmid's Addgene catalogue record and pLannotate feature annotations shown in this document.]
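Description:
pLuc-Optop38i-lsm is a 6.1 kb mammalian expression plasmid built on pLuc-C1, a backbone the depositing lab derived from the pExFP-C1 series and pGL3 by replacing the fluorescent protein with firefly luciferase. It replicates in E. coli at high copy from a ColE1/pUC-type origin and also carries an f1 origin. A single NeoR/KanR (Tn5 aminoglycoside phosphotransferase) gene provides both selections. A bacterial promoter drives it for kanamycin resistance in bacteria, and the SV40 early promoter, with an HSV TK polyadenylation signal, drives it for G418 selection in mammalian cells.

The expression cassette uses the CMV immediate-early enhancer and promoter to drive the luc+ firefly luciferase coding sequence. This is followed by remnants of the multiple cloning site, then the roughly 480 bp synthetic Optop38i insert cloned between EcoRI and BamHI, and an SV40 poly(A) signal. The product is therefore the inhibitor with luciferase fused at its N terminus. The insert encodes the Avena sativa LOV2-Jα photosensor domain (residues 404–546) joined to a p38-inhibitory peptide recorded as MK3BD3-13F. The automated annotation labels this region "miniSOG", which most likely reflects homology between LOV2-type flavin-binding domains rather than a true miniSOG sequence. Other short fragment calls (RSF ori, large T antigen, ble, bGH poly(A)) appear to be backbone remnants or partial matches.

This version carries the I539E substitution in the Jα helix, described in the record as a lit-state mutant, so the photosensor mimics the illuminated conformation regardless of lighting. It therefore suits use as a light-independent reference construct alongside the photoswitchable p38 MAPK inhibitor. The luciferase fusion presumably allows luminescence-based measurement of the protein, though the record does not state this.
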