Addgene plasmid #89747: pLuc-Optop38i-lsm
Purpose: Expression of light-regulated p38 inhibitor, firefly luciferase-fused, lit-state mutant photosensor (AsLov2Ja.I539E), inhibitor MK3BD3-13F
Depositing lab: Michael Courtney. Depositing organization: Turku Bioscience Centre. Publication: A simple optogenetic MAPK inhibitor design reveals resonance between transcription-regulating circuitry and temporally-encoded inputs. Melero-Fernandez de Mera RM, Li LL, Popinigis A, Cisek K, Tuittila M, Yadav L, Serva A, Courtney MJ. Nat Commun. 2017 May 12;8:15017. doi: 10.1038/ncomms15017. PubMed 28497795.
Backbone
  Vector backbone: pLuc-C1
  Backbone manufacturer: Derived by our lab using pExFP-C1 and pGL3
  Backbone size w/o insert (bp): 5673
  Total vector size (bp): 6122
  Modifications to backbone: Firefly Luciferase in place of FP
  Vector type: Mammalian Expression, Luciferase
  Selectable markers: Neomycin (select with G418)
Growth in bacteria
  Bacterial resistance: Kanamycin, 50 μg/mL
  Growth temperature: 37°C
  Growth strain: DH5alpha
  Copy number: High Copy
Gene/Insert
  Gene/Insert name: Optop38i lit-state mutant (alt name: AsLov2Jalpha (404-546)-I539E-3-13F)
  Species: Synthetic; Avena Sativa and
  Insert size (bp): 481
  Mutation: I539E mutation of AsLov2Jalpha
  GenBank ID: KY595945
  Promoter: CMV
  Tag / fusion protein: Firefly luciferase (N terminal on backbone)
  Cloning method: Restriction Enzyme; 5′ cloning site EcoRI (not destroyed); 3′ cloning site BamHI (not destroyed)
  Sequencing primers: 5′ luc2131+; 3′ fastbac reverse
Resource information
  A portion of this plasmid was derived from a plasmid made by: We designed and assembled the insert from de novo synthesised sequences
Terms and licenses: Academic/Nonprofit Terms; Industry Terms: Not Available to Industry
Depositor comments: For further information please see: Melero-Fernandez de Mera RM*, Li LL*, Popinigis A, Cisek K, Tuittila M, Yadav L, Serva A, Courtney MJ (2017) A simple optogenetic MAPK inhibitor design reveals resonance between transcription-regulating circuitry and temporally-encoded inputs. Nat. Commun. 8, 15017 doi: 10.1038/ncomms15017.
How to cite: pLuc-Optop38i-lsm was a gift from Michael Courtney (Addgene plasmid # 89747 ; http://n2t.net/addgene:89747 ; RRID:Addgene_89747)
